Addgene plasmid #91336: pHH0103_CACNB3-1/1-SV1/2
Purpose: Protein expression and purification of human SH3 domain construct CACNB3-1/1-SV1/2
Depositing lab: Sachdev Sidhu. Depositing organization: University of Toronto. Publication: Comprehensive Analysis of the Human SH3 Domain Family Reveals a Wide Variety of Non-canonical Specificities. Teyra J, Huang H, Jain S, Guan X, Dong A, Liu Y, Tempel W, Min J, Tong Y, Kim PM, Bader GD, Sidhu SS. Structure. 2017 Oct 3;25(10):1598-1610.e3. doi: 10.1016/j.str.2017.07.017. Epub 2017 Sep 7. PubMed 28890361.
Backbone
  Vector backbone: pHH0103
  Vector type: Bacterial Expression
Growth in bacteria
  Bacterial resistance: Ampicillin, 100 μg/mL
  Growth temperature: 37°C
  Growth strain: DH5alpha
  Copy number: Low Copy
Gene/Insert
  Gene/Insert name: CACNB3-1/1-SV1/2
  Species: H. sapiens (human)
  Insert size (bp): 251
  Entrez Gene: CACNB3 (a.k.a. CAB3, CACNLB3)
  Cloning method: Restriction Enzyme; 5′ cloning site Sfi1 (unknown if destroyed); 3′ cloning site Not1 (unknown if destroyed)
Terms and licenses: Academic/Nonprofit Terms; Industry Terms: Not Available to Industry
How to cite: pHH0103_CACNB3-1/1-SV1/2 was a gift from Sachdev Sidhu (Addgene plasmid # 91336 ; http://n2t.net/addgene:91336 ; RRID:Addgene_91336)
