[The description below was written by a language model from this plasmid's Addgene catalogue record and pLannotate feature annotations shown in this document.]
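Description:
pHH0103_CACNB3-1/1-SV1/2 is a bacterial expression plasmid of about 6.9 kb, built on the pHH0103 backbone, for producing and purifying a single human SH3 domain from CACNB3, the beta-3 subunit of voltage-gated calcium channels. It belongs to a collection of constructs made for a family-wide analysis of human SH3 domain binding specificities. It replicates in E. coli from a ColE1/pBR322-type origin with the adjacent bom region. The catalogue lists it as low copy, although the rop gene is annotated only as two fragments interrupted by an f1 phage origin. Selection is by ampicillin, through the TEM beta-lactamase gene (bla) and its own promoter.

The expression cassette is driven by the strong hybrid tac promoter followed by a lac operator. The plasmid also carries lacI under the lacIq up-promoter, so transcription is repressed until IPTG is added. Downstream, the annotated coding features run in order: a 6xHis tag, Schistosoma japonicum glutathione S-transferase (GST), and the CACNB3 fragment. The insert is recorded as 251 bp and was cloned between SfiI and NotI sites. This arrangement is consistent with a His-GST–SH3 fusion that could be captured on either nickel or glutathione resin, with GST often also aiding solubility, although the record does not confirm the reading frame across the junctions. A bacteriophage fd terminator follows the insert.

Beyond the terminator are fragments of M13 gene III, which encodes the minor coat protein pIII. Together with the f1 origin, these suggest the backbone derives from a phage-display phagemid, though the record does not state this. Their position after the terminator suggests they are not part of the expressed product. Short tetracycline-resistance promoter and coding fragments appear to be nonfunctional pBR322 remnants.
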