Features (pLannotate 1.2.2; 21 found; start..end, strand, type, name):
     49..126     +  promoter       lacIq promoter: lacI (mutant); In the lacIq allele, a single base change in the promoter boosts expression of the lacI gene about 10-fold.
    127..1209    +  CDS            lacI: lac repressor; lacI; The lac repressor binds to the lac operator to inhibit transcription in E. coli. This inhibition can be relieved by adding lactose or isopropyl-β-D-thiogalactopyranoside (IPTG).
   1222..1243    +  protein_bind   CAP binding site: CAP binding activates transcription in the presence of cAMP. E. coli catabolite activator protein
   1262..1279    +  promoter       tet promoter (fragment): E. coli promoter for tetracycline efflux protein gene
   1452..1480    +  promoter       tac promoter: strong E. coli promoter; hybrid between the trp and lac UV5 promoters
   1488..1504    +  protein_bind   lac operator: The lac repressor binds to the lac operator to inhibit transcription in E. coli. This inhibition can be relieved by adding lactose or isopropyl-β-D-thiogalactopyranoside (IPTG). lac repressor encoded by lacI
   1589..1606    +  CDS            6xHis: 6xHis affinity tag
   1622..2275    +  CDS            GST26_SCHJA: Experimental evidence at protein level: Swiss-Prot protein existence level 1. GST isoenzymes appear to play a central role in the parasite detoxification system. Other functions are also suspected including a role in increasing the solubility of haematin in the parasite gut. From Schistosoma japonicum (Blood fluke).
   2375..2566    +  CDS            CACNB3 (fragment): CACB3_HUMAN - Also known as CACNLB3 From Homo sapiens (Human).
   2588..2635    +  terminator     fd terminator (sequence withheld): central terminator from bacteriophage fd (Otsuka and Kunisawa, 1982)
   2640..2852    +  CDS            M13 gene III (fragment) (sequence partly withheld): pIII; III; minor coat protein
   2867..3337    +  CDS            M13 gene III (fragment) (sequence partly withheld): pIII; III; minor coat protein
   3359..3429    +  CDS            TcR (fragment): tetracycline efflux protein; tet; confers resistance to tetracycline
   3671..4051    -  CDS            YPB1_ECOLX: Protein predicted: Swiss-Prot protein existence level 4. From Escherichia coli.
   4068..4219    +  CDS            rop (fragment): Rop protein, which maintains plasmids at low copy number; rop
   4255..4683    -  rep_origin     f1 ori (sequence partly withheld): f1 bacteriophage origin of replication; arrow indicates direction of (+) strand synthesis
   4692..4731    +  CDS            rop (fragment): Rop protein, which maintains plasmids at low copy number; rop
   4833..4973    +  misc_feature   bom: basis of mobility region from pBR322
   5159..5746    -  rep_origin     ori: high-copy-number ColE1/pMB1/pBR322/pUC origin of replication
   5920..6777    -  CDS            bla: BLAT_ECOLX - Experimental evidence at protein level: Swiss-Prot protein existence level 1. TEM-type are the most prevalent beta-lactamases in enterobacteria; they hydrolyze the beta-lactam bond in susceptible beta-lactam antibiotics, thus conferring resistance to penicillins and cephalosporins. TEM-3 and TEM-4 are capable of hydrolyzing cefotaxime and ceftazidime. TEM-5 is capable of hydrolyzing ceftazidime. TEM-6 is capable of hydrolyzing ceftazidime and aztreonam. TEM-8/CAZ-2, TEM- 16/CAZ-7 and TEM-24/CAZ-6 are markedly active against ceftazidime. IRT- 4 shows resistance to beta-lactamase in
   6778..6882    -  promoter       AmpR promoter: bla
>Addgene plasmid #91336 | pHH0103_CACNB3-1/1-SV1/2 | addgene full sequence | sequence record 191835 | Addgene NGS Result
CTATAAAAATAGGCGTATCACGAGGCCCTTTCGTCTTCAAGAATTCCCGACACCATCGAATGGTGCAAAA
CCTTTCGCGGTATGGCATGATAGCGCCCGGAAGAGAGTCAATTCAGGGTGGTGAATGTGAAACCAGTAAC
GTTATACGATGTCGCAGAGTATGCCGGTGTCTCTTATCAGACCGTTTCCCGCGTGGTGAACCAGGCCAGC
CACGTTTCTGCGAAAACGCGGGAAAAAGTGGAAGCGGCGATGGCGGAGCTGAATTACATTCCCAACCGCG
TGGCACAACAACTGGCGGGCAAACAGTCGTTGCTGATTGGCGTTGCCACCTCCAGTCTGGCCCTGCACGC
GCCGTCGCAAATTGTCGCGGCGATTAAATCTCGCGCCGATCAACTGGGTGCCAGCGTGGTGGTGTCGATG
GTAGAACGAAGCGGCGTCGAAGCCTGTAAAGCGGCGGTGCACAATCTTCTCGCGCAACGCGTCAGTGGGC
TGATCATTAACTATCCGCTGGATGACCAGGATGCCATTGCTGTGGAAGCTGCCTGCACTAATGTTCCGGC
GTTATTTCTTGATGTCTCTGACCAGACACCCATCAACAGTATTATTTTCTCCCATGAAGACGGTACGCGA
CTGGGCGTGGAGCATCTGGTCGCATTGGGTCACCAGCAAATCGCGCTGTTAGCGGGCCCATTAAGTTCTG
TCTCGGCGCGTCTGCGTCTGGCTGGCTGGCATAAATATCTCACTCGCAATCAAATTCAGCCGATAGCGGA
ACGGGAAGGCGACTGGAGTGCCATGTCCGGTTTTCAACAAACCATGCAAATGCTGAATGAGGGCATCGTT
CCCACTGCGATGCTGGTTGCCAACGATCAGATGGCGCTGGGCGCAATGCGCGCCATTACCGAGTCCGGGC
TGCGCGTTGGTGCGGATATCTCGGTAGTGGGATACGACGATACCGAAGACAGCTCATGTTATATCCCGCC
GTTAACCACCATCAAACAGGATTTTCGCCTGCTGGGGCAAACCAGCGTGGACCGCTTGCTGCAACTCTCT
CAGGGCCAGGCGGTGAAGGGCAATCAGCTGTTGCCCGTCTCACTGGTGAAAAGAAAAACCACCCTGGCGC
CCAATACGCAAACCGCCTCTCCCCGCGCGTTGGCCGATTCATTAATGCAGCTGGCACGACAGGTTTCCCG
ACTGGAAAGCGGGCAGTGAGCGCAACGCAATTAATGTAAGTTAGCTCACTCATTAGGCACAATTCTCATG
TTTGACAGCTTATCATCGACTGCACGGTGCACCAATGCTTCTGGCGTCAGGCAGCCATCGGAAGCTGTGG
TATGGCTGTGCAGGTCGTAAATCACTGCATAATTCGTGTCGCTCAAGGCGCACTCCCGTTCTGGATAATG
TTTTTTGCGCCGACATCATAACGGTTCTGGCAAATATTCTGAAATGAGCTGTTGACAATTAATCATCGGC
TCGTATAATGTGTGGAATTGTGAGCGGATAACAATTTCACACAGGAAACAGCCAGTCCGTTTAGGTGTTT
TCACGAGCACTTCACCAACAAGGACCATAGATTATGAAAATCGAAGAACACCATCACCATCACCATTCCA
GCGGTAAGCTTATGTCCCCTATACTAGGTTATTGGAAAATTAAGGGCCTTGTGCAACCCACTCGACTTCT
TTTGGAATATCTTGAAGAAAAATATGAAGAGCATTTGTATGAGCGCGATGAAGGTGATAAATGGCGAAAC
AAAAAGTTTGAATTGGGTTTGGAGTTTCCCAATCTTCCTTATTATATTGATGGTGATGTTAAATTAACAC
AGTCTATGGCCATCATACGTTATATAGCTGACAAGCACAACATGTTGGGTGGTTGTCCAAAAGAGCGTGC
AGAGATTTCAATGCTTGAAGGAGCGGTTTTGGATATTAGATACGGTGTTTCGAGAATTGCATATAGTAAA
GACTTTGAAACTCTCAAAGTTGATTTTCTTAGCAAGCTACCTGAAATGCTGAAAATGTTCGAAGATCGTT
TATGTCATAAAACATATTTAAATGGTGATCATGTAACCCATCCTGACTTCATGTTGTATGACGCTCTTGA
TGTTGTTTTATACATGGACCCAATGTGCCTGGATGCGTTCCCAAAATTAGTTTGTTTTAAAAAACGTATT
GAAGCTATCCCACAAATTGATAAGTACTTGAAATCCAGCAAGTATATAGCATGGCCTTTGCAGGGCTGGC
AAGCCACGTTTGGTGGTGGCGACCATCCTCCAAAATCGGATCTGGAAGTTCTGTTCCAGGGGCCCCTGTC
CAGCGGTCTGGTTCCGCGTGGTTCCGGTACCGCGGCCCAGCCGGCCATGGCCCAGGGCGCGCTGTTTGCC
GTTCGTACCAACGTTTCCTATTGCGGTGTCCTGGATGAAGAATGTCCAGTTCAGGGTTCCGGTGTTAACT
TCGAAGCCAAAGATTTTCTGCATATCAAAGAAAAATACTCCAACGATTGGTGGATTGGTCGTCTGGTTAA
AGAAGGTGGTGATATTGCCTTCATTCCATCCCCACAACGTCTGGAAGAATCTGCGGCCGCATA
[142 nt withheld, positions 2584-2725]
C
[98 nt withheld, positions 2727-2824]
AGTTTGTACTGGTGACGAAACTCAGTGTCTAGCTAGAGTGGC
[149 nt withheld, positions 2867-3015]
T
[41 nt withheld, positions 3017-3057]
T
[62 nt withheld, positions 3059-3120]
A
[35 nt withheld, positions 3122-3156]
CCTCCCTCAATCGGTTGAATGTCGCCCTTTTGTCTTTGGCGCTGGTAAACCATATGAA
[86 nt withheld, positions 3215-3300]
T
[54 nt withheld, positions 3302-3355]
CTAGCGCCGCCCTATACCTTGTCTGCCTCCCCGCGTTGCGTCGCGGTGCATGGAGCCGGGCCACCTCGAC
CTGAATGGAAGCCGGCGGCACCTCGCTAACGGATTCACCACTCCAAGAATTGGAGCCAATCAATTCTTGC
GGAGAACTGTGAATGCGCAAACCAACCCTTGGCAGAACATATCCATCGCGTCCGCCATCTCCAGCAGCCG
CACGCGGCGCATCTCGGGCAGCGTTGGGTCCTGGCCACGGGTGCGCATGATCGTGCTCCTGTCGTTGAGG
ACCCGGCTAGGCTGGCGGGGTTGCCTTACTGGTTAGCAGAATGAATCACCGATACGCGAGCGAACGTGAA
GCGACTGCTGCTGCAAAACGTCTGCGACCTGAGCAACAACATGAATGGTCTTCGGTTTCCGTGTTTCGTA
AAGTCTGGAAACGCGGAAGTCAGCGCCCTGCACCATTATGTTCCGGATCTGCATCGCAGGATGCTGCTGG
CTACCCTGTGGAACACCTACATCTGTATTAACGAAGCGCTGGCATTGACCCTGAGTGATTTTTCTCTGGT
CCCGCCGCATCCATACCGCCAGTTGTTTACCCTCACAACGTTCCAGTAACCGGGCATGTTCATCATCAGT
AACCCGTATCGTGAGCATCCTCTCTCGTTTCATCGGTATCATTACCCCCATGAACAGAAATCCCCCTTAC
ACGGAGGCATCAGTGACCAAACAGGAAAAAACCGCCCTTAACATGGCCCGCTTTATCAGAAGCCAGACAT
TAACGCTTCTGGAGAAACTCAACGAGCTGGACGCGGATGAACAGGCAGACATCTGTGAATCGCTTCACGA
CCACGCTGATGAGCTTTACCGCAGGATCCGCGAAATTGTAAGCGTTAATATTTTGTTAAAATTCGCGTTA
AATTTTTGTTAAATCAGCTCATTTTTTAACCAATAGGCCGAAATCGGCAAAATCCCTTATAAATCAAAAG
AATAGACCGAGATAGGGT
[37 nt withheld, positions 4354-4390]
AAAGAACGTGGACTCCAACGTCAAAGG
[49 nt withheld, positions 4418-4466]
T
[91 nt withheld, positions 4468-4558]
G
[124 nt withheld, positions 4560-4683]
CGCGGATCCTGCCTCGCGCGTTTCGGTGATGACGGTGAAAACCTCTGACACATGCAGCTCCCGGAGACGG
TCACAGCTTGTCTGTAAGCGGATGCCGGGAGCAGACAAGCCCGTCAGGGCGCGTCAGCGGGTGTTGGCGG
GTGTCGGGGCGCAGCCATGACCCAGTCACGTAGCGATAGCGGAGTGTATACTGGCTTAACTATGCGGCAT
CAGAGCAGATTGTACTGAGAGTGCACCATATGCGGTGTGAAATACCGCACAGATGCGTAAGGAGAAAATA
CCGCATCAGGCGCTCTTCCGCTTCCTCGCTCACTGACTCGCTGCGCTCGGTCGTTCGGCTGCGGCGAGCG
GTATCAGCTCACTCAAAGGCGGTAATACGGTTATCCACAGAATCAGGGGATAACGCAGGAAAGAACATGT
GAGCAAAAGGCCAGCAAAAGGCCAGGAACCGTAAAAAGGCCGCGTTGCTGGCGTTTTTCCATAGGCTCCG
CCCCCCTGACGAGCATCACAAAAATCGACGCTCAAGTCAGAGGTGGCGAAACCCGACAGGACTATAAAGA
TACCAGGGTTTCCCCCTGGAAGCTCCCTCGTGCGCTCTCCTGTTCCGACCCTGCCGCTTACCGGATACCT
GTCCGCCTTTCTCCCTTCGGGAAGCGTGGCGCTTTCTCATAGCTCACGCTGTAGGTATCTCAGTTCGGTG
TAGGTCGTTCGCTCCAAGCTGGGCTGTGTGCACGAACCCCCCGTTCAGCCCGACCGCTGCGCCTTATCCG
GTAACTATCGTCTTGAGTCCAACCCGGTAAGACACGACTTATCGCCACTGGCAGCAGCCACTGGTAACAG
GATTAGCAGAGCGAGGTATGTAGGCGGTGCTACAGAGTTCTTGAAGTGGTGGCCTAACTACGGCTACACT
AGAAGGACAGTATTTGGTATCTGCGCTCTGCTGAAGCCAGTTACCTTCGGAAAAAGAGTTGGTAGCTCTT
GATCCGGCAAACAAACCACCGCTGGTAGCGGTGGTTTTTTTGTTTGCAAGCAGCAGATTACGCGCAGAAA
AAAAGGATCTCAAGAAGATCCTTTGATCTTTTCTACGGGGTCTGACGCTCAGTGGAACGAAAACTCACGT
TAAGGGATTTTGGTCATGAGATTATCAAAAAGGATCTTCACCTAGATCCTTTTAAATTAAAAATGAAGTT
TTAAATCAATCTAAAGTATATATGAGTAAACTTGGTCTGACAGTTACCAATGCTTAATCAGTGAGGCACC
TATCTCAGCGATCTGTCTATTTCGTTCATCCATAGTTGCCTGACTCCCCGTCGTGTAGATAACTACGATA
CGGGAGGGCTTACCATCTGGCCCCAGTGCTGCAATGATACCGCGAGACCCACGCTCACCGGCTCCAGATT
TATCAGCAATAAACCAGCCAGCCGGAAGGGCCGAGCGCAGAAGTGGTCCTGCAACTTTATCCGCCTCCAT
CCAGTCTATTAATTGTTGCCGGGAAGCTAGAGTAAGTAGTTCGCCAGTTAATAGTTTGCGCAACGTTGTT
GCCATTGCTGCAGGCATCGTGGTGTCACGCTCGTCGTTTGGTATGGCTTCATTCAGCTCCGGTTCCCAAC
GATCAAGGCGAGTTACATGATCCCCCATATTGTGCAAAAAAGCGGTTAGCTCCTTCGGTCCTCCGATCGT
TGTCAGAAGTAAGTTGGCCGCAGTGTTATCACTCATGGTTATGGCAGCACTGCATAATTCTCTTACTGTC
ATGCCATCCGTAAGATGCTTTTCTGTGACTGGTGAGTACTCAACCAAGTCATTCTGAGAATAGTGTATGC
GGCGACCGAGTTGCTCTTGCCCGGCGTCAACACGGGATAATACCGCGCCACATAGCAGAACTTTAAAAGT
GCTCATCATTGGAAAACGTTCTTCGGGGCGAAAACTCTCAAGGATCTTACCGCTGTTGAGATCCAGTTCG
ATGTAACCCACTCGTGCACCCAACTGATCTTCAGCATCTTTTACTTTCACCAGCGTTTCTGGGTGAGCAA
AAACAGGAAGGCAAAATGCCGCAAAAAAGGGAATAAGGGCGACACGGAAATGTTGAATACTCATACTCTT
CCTTTTTCAATATTATTGAAGCATTTATCAGGGTTATTGTCTCATGAGCGGATACATATTTGAATGTATT
TAGAAAAATAAACAAATAGGGGTTCCGCGCACATTTCCCCGAAAAGTGCCACCTGACGTCTAAGAAACCA
TTATTATCATGACATTAAC
