>Addgene plasmid #91336 | pHH0103_CACNB3-1/1-SV1/2 | depositor partial sequence | sequence record 175824 | insert sequence
GGTACCGAATTCGGATCCGCGCGCTGTTTGCCGTTCGTACCAACGTTTCCTATTGCGGTGTCCTGGATGA
AGAATGTCCAGTTCAGGGTTCCGGTGTTAACTTCGAAGCCAAAGATTTTCTGCATATCAAAGAAAAATAC
TCCAACGATTGGTGGATTGGTCGTCTGGTTAAAGAAGGTGGTGATATTGCCTTCATTCCATCCCCACAAC
GTCTGGAAGAATCTGCGGCCGCTAGCTAAGTCGACGAGCTC
